>Addgene plasmid #205568 | pcDNA3.1(+)-RasAR(R89L)-NES | addgene full sequence | sequence record 409421 | Addgene NGS Result
GACGGATCGGGAGATCTCCCGATCCCCTATGGTGCACTCTCAGTACAATCTGCTCTGATGCCGCATAGTT
AAGCCAGTATCTGCTCCCTGCTTGTGTGTTGGAGGTCGCTGAGTAGTGCGCGAGCAAAATTTAAGCTACA
ACAAGGCAAGGCTTGACCGACAATTGCATGAAGAATCTGCTTAGGGTTAGGCGTTTTGCGCTGCTTCGCG
ATGTACGGGCCAGATATACGCGTTGACATTGATTATTGACTAGTTATTAATAGTAATCAATTACGGGGTC
ATTAGTTCATAGCCCATATATGGAGTTCCGCGTTACATAACTTACGGTAAATGGCCCGCCTGGCTGACCG
CCCAACGACCCCCGCCCATTGACGTCAATAATGACGTATGTTCCCATAGTAACGCCAATAGGGACTTTCC
ATTGACGTCAATGGGTGGAGTATTTACGGTAAACTGCCCACTTGGCAGTACATCAAGTGTATCATATGCC
AAGTACGCCCCCTATTGACGTCAATGACGGTAAATGGCCCGCCTGGCATTATGCCCAGTACATGACCTTA
TGGGACTTTCCTACTTGGCAGTACATCTACGTATTAGTCATCGCTATTACCATGGTGATGCGGTTTTGGC
AGTACATCAATGGGCGTGGATAGCGGTTTGACTCACGGGGATTTCCAAGTCTCCACCCCATTGACGTCAA
TGGGAGTTTGTTTTGGCACCAAAATCAACGGGACTTTCCAAAATGTCGTAACAACTCCGCCCCATTGACG
CAAATGGGCGGTAGGCGTGTACGGTGGGAGGTCTATATAAGCAGAGCTCTCTGGCTAACTAGAGAACCCA
CTGCTTACTGGCTTATCGAAATTAATACGACTCACTATAGGGAGACCCAAGCTGGCTAGCGTTTAAACTT
AAGCTTGCCACCATGGTGAGCAAGGGCGAGGAGCTGTTCACCGGGGTGGTGCCCATCCTGGTCGAGCTGG
ACGGCGACGTAAACGGCCACAAGTTCAGCGTGTCCGGCGAGGGCGAGGGCGATGCCACCTACGGCAAGCT
GACCCTGAAGTTCATCTGCACCACCGGCAAGCTGCCCGTGCCCTGGCCCACCCTCGTGACCACCCTGAGC
TGGGGCGTGCAGTGCTTCGCCCGCTACCCCGACCACATGAAGCAGCACGACTTCTTCAAGTCCGCCATGC
CCGAAGGCTACGTCCAGGAGCGCACCATCTTCTTCAAGGACGACGGCAACTACAAGACCCGCGCCGAGGT
GAAGTTCGAGGGCGACACCCTGGTGAACCGCATCGAGCTGAAGGGCATCGACTTCAAGGAGGACGGCAAC
ATCCTGGGGCACAAGCTGGAGTACAACGCCATCCACGGCAACGTCTATATCACCGCCGACAAGCAGAAGA
ACGGCATCAAGGCCAACTTCGGCCTCAACTGCAACATCGAGGACGGCAGCGTGCAGCTCGCCGACCACTA
CCAGCAGAACACCCCCATCGGCGACGGCCCCGTGCTGCTGCCCGACAACCACTACCTGAGCACCCAGTCC
AAGCTGAGCAAAGACCCCAACGAGAAGCGCGATCACATGGTCCTGCTGGAGTTCGTGACCGCCGCCGGGA
TCACTCTCGGCATGGACGAGCTGTACAAGCGCATGCATCCTTCTAAGACAAGCAACACTATCCGTGTTTT
CTTGCCGAACAAGCAAAGAACAGTGGTCAATGTGCGAAATGGAATGAGCTTGCATGACTGCCTTATGAAA
GCACTCAAGGTGTTGGGCCTGCAACCAGAGTGCTGTGCAGTGTTCAGACTTCTCCACGAACACAAAGGTA
AAAAAGCACGCTTAGATTGGAATACTGATGCTGCGTCTTTGATTGGAGAAGAACTTCAAGTAGATTTCCT
GGGAGGTAGTGGAGGTACAGGAGGTAGTCAGAATCATTTTGTGGACGAATACGACCCCACTATAGGAGGT
ACATCTAAAGGTGAAGAATTATTCACTGGTGTTGTCCCAATTTTGGTTGAATTAGATGGTGATGTTAATG
GTCACAAATTTTCTGTCTCCGGTGAAGGTGAAGGTGATGCTACGTACGGTAAATTGACCTTAAAATTACT
CTGTACTACTGGTAAATTGCCAGTTCCATGGCCAACCTTAGTCACTACTTTAGGTTATGGTGTTCAATGT
TTTGCTAGATACCCAGATCATATGAAACAACATGACTTTTTCAAGTCTGCCATGCCAGAAGGTTATGTTC
AAGAAAGAACTATTTTTTTCAAAGATGACGGTAACTACAAGACCAGAGCTGAAGTCAAGTTTGAAGGTGA
TACCTTAGTTAATAGAATCGAATTAAAAGGTATTGATTTTAAAGAAGATGGTAACATTTTAGGTCACAAA
TTGGAATACAACTATAACTCTCACAATGTTTACATCACTGCTGACAAACAAAAGAATGGTATCAAAGCTA
ACTTCAAAATTAGACACAACATTGAAGATGGTGGTGTTCAATTAGCTGACCATTATCAACAAAATACTCC
AATTGGTGATGGTCCAGTCTTGTTACCAGACAACCATTACTTATCCTATCAATCTGCCTTATTCAAAGAT
CCAAACGAAAAGAGAGACCACATGGTCTTGTTAGAATTTTTGACTGCTGCTGGTATTACCGAGGGTATGA
ATGAATTGTACAAAGGAAGTGGTCTGCCCCCCCTGGAGCGCCTGACCCTGTAATCTAGAGGGCCCGTTTA
AACCCGCTGATCAGCCTCGACTGTGCCTTCTAGTTGCCAGCCATCTGTTGTTTGCCCCTCCCCCGTGCCT
TCCTTGACCCTGGAAGGTGCCACTCCCACTGTCCTTTCCTAATAAAATGAGGAAATTGCATCGCATTGTC
TGAGTAGGTGTCATTCTATTCTGGGGGGTGGGGTGGGGCAGGACAGCAAGGGGGAGGATTGGGAAGACAA
TAGCAGGCATGCTGGGGATGCGGTGGGCTCTATGGCTTCTGAGGCGGAAAGAACCAGCTGGGGCTCTAGG
GGGTATCCCC
[124 nt withheld, positions 3021-3144]
C
[91 nt withheld, positions 3146-3236]
A
[49 nt withheld, positions 3238-3286]
CCTTTGACGTTGGAGTCCACGTTCTTT
[37 nt withheld, positions 3314-3350]
ACCCTATCTCGGTCTATTCTTTTGATTTATAAGGGATTTTGCCGATTTCGGCCTATTGGTTAAAAAATGA
GCTGATTTAACAAAAATTTAACGCGAATTAATTCTGTGGAATGTGTGTCAGTTAGGGTGTGGAAAGTCCC
CAGGCTCCCCAGCAGGCAGAAGTATGCAAAGCATGCATCTCAATTAGTCAGCAACCAGGTGTGGAAAGTC
CCCAGGCTCCCCAGCAGGCAGAAGTATGCAAAGCATGCATCTCAATTAGTCAGCAACCATAGTCCCGCCC
CTAACTCCGCCCATCCCGCCCCTAACTCCGCCCAGTTCCGCCCATTCTCCGCCCCATGGCTGACTAATTT
TTTTTATTTATGCAGAGGCCGAGGCCGCCTCTGCCTCTGAGCTATTCCAGAAGTAGTGAGGAGGCTTTTT
TGGAGGCCTAGGCTTTTGCAAAAAGCTCCCGGGAGCTTGTATATCCATTTTCGGATCTGATCAAGAGACA
GGATGAGGATCGTTTCGCATGATTGAACAAGATGGATTGCACGCAGGTTCTCCGGCCGCTTGGGTGGAGA
GGCTATTCGGCTATGACTGGGCACAACAGACAATCGGCTGCTCTGATGCCGCCGTGTTCCGGCTGTCAGC
GCAGGGGCGCCCGGTTCTTTTTGTCAAGACCGACCTGTCCGGTGCCCTGAATGAACTGCAGGACGAGGCA
GCGCGGCTATCGTGGCTGGCCACGACGGGCGTTCCTTGCGCAGCTGTGCTCGACGTTGTCACTGAAGCGG
GAAGGGACTGGCTGCTATTGGGCGAAGTGCCGGGGCAGGATCTCCTGTCATCTCACCTTGCTCCTGCCGA
GAAAGTATCCATCATGGCTGATGCAATGCGGCGGCTGCATACGCTTGATCCGGCTACCTGCCCATTCGAC
CACCAAGCGAAACATCGCATCGAGCGAGCACGTACTCGGATGGAAGCCGGTCTTGTCGATCAGGATGATC
TGGACGAAGAGCATCAGGGGCTCGCGCCAGCCGAACTGTTCGCCAGGCTCAAGGCGCGCATGCCCGACGG
CGAGGATCTCGTCGTGACCCATGGCGATGCCTGCTTGCCGAATATCATGGTGGAAAATGGCCGCTTTTCT
GGATTCATCGACTGTGGCCGGCTGGGTGTGGCGGACCGCTATCAGGACATAGCGTTGGCTACCCGTGATA
TTGCTGAAGAGCTTGGCGGCGAATGGGCTGACCGCTTCCTCGTGCTTTACGGTATCGCCGCTCCCGATTC
GCAGCGCATCGCCTTCTATCGCCTTCTTGACGAGTTCTTCTGAGCGGGACTCTGGGGTTCGAAATGACCG
ACCAAGCGACGCCCAACCTGCCATCACGAGATTTCGATTCCACCGCCGCCTTCTATGAAAGGTTGGGCTT
CGGAATCGTTTTCCGGGACGCCGGCTGGATGATCCTCCAGCGCGGGGATCTCATGCTGGAGTTCTTCGCC
CACCCCAACTTGTTTATTGCAGCTTATAATGGTTACAAATAAAGCAATAGCATCACAAATTTCACAAATA
AAGCATTTTTTTCACTGCATTCTAGTTGTGGTTTGTCCAAACTCATCAATGTATCTTATCATGTCTGTAT
ACCGTCGACCTCTAGCTAGAGCTTGGCGTAATCATGGTCATAGCTGTTTCCTGTGTGAAATTGTTATCCG
CTCACAATTCCACACAACATACGAGCCGGAAGCATAAAGTGTAAAGCCTGGGGTGCCTAATGAGTGAGCT
AACTCACATTAATTGCGTTGCGCTCACTGCCCGCTTTCCAGTCGGGAAACCTGTCGTGCCAGCTGCATTA
ATGAATCGGCCAACGCGCGGGGAGAGGCGGTTTGCGTATTGGGCGCTCTTCCGCTTCCTCGCTCACTGAC
TCGCTGCGCTCGGTCGTTCGGCTGCGGCGAGCGGTATCAGCTCACTCAAAGGCGGTAATACGGTTATCCA
CAGAATCAGGGGATAACGCAGGAAAGAACATGTGAGCAAAAGGCCAGCAAAAGGCCAGGAACCGTAAAAA
GGCCGCGTTGCTGGCGTTTTTCCATAGGCTCCGCCCCCCTGACGAGCATCACAAAAATCGACGCTCAAGT
CAGAGGTGGCGAAACCCGACAGGACTATAAAGATACCAGGCGTTTCCCCCTGGAAGCTCCCTCGTGCGCT
CTCCTGTTCCGACCCTGCCGCTTACCGGATACCTGTCCGCCTTTCTCCCTTCGGGAAGCGTGGCGCTTTC
TCATAGCTCACGCTGTAGGTATCTCAGTTCGGTGTAGGTCGTTCGCTCCAAGCTGGGCTGTGTGCACGAA
CCCCCCGTTCAGCCCGACCGCTGCGCCTTATCCGGTAACTATCGTCTTGAGTCCAACCCGGTAAGACACG
ACTTATCGCCACTGGCAGCAGCCACTGGTAACAGGATTAGCAGAGCGAGGTATGTAGGCGGTGCTACAGA
GTTCTTGAAGTGGTGGCCTAACTACGGCTACACTAGAAGAACAGTATTTGGTATCTGCGCTCTGCTGAAG
CCAGTTACCTTCGGAAAAAGAGTTGGTAGCTCTTGATCCGGCAAACAAACCACCGCTGGTAGCGGTGGTT
TTTTTGTTTGCAAGCAGCAGATTACGCGCAGAAAAAAAGGATCTCAAGAAGATCCTTTGATCTTTTCTAC
GGGGTCTGACGCTCAGTGGAACGAAAACTCACGTTAAGGGATTTTGGTCATGAGATTATCAAAAAGGATC
TTCACCTAGATCCTTTTAAATTAAAAATGAAGTTTTAAATCAATCTAAAGTATATATGAGTAAACTTGGT
CTGACAGTTACCAATGCTTAATCAGTGAGGCACCTATCTCAGCGATCTGTCTATTTCGTTCATCCATAGT
TGCCTGACTCCCCGTCGTGTAGATAACTACGATACGGGAGGGCTTACCATCTGGCCCCAGTGCTGCAATG
ATACCGCGAGACCCACGCTCACCGGCTCCAGATTTATCAGCAATAAACCAGCCAGCCGGAAGGGCCGAGC
GCAGAAGTGGTCCTGCAACTTTATCCGCCTCCATCCAGTCTATTAATTGTTGCCGGGAAGCTAGAGTAAG
TAGTTCGCCAGTTAATAGTTTGCGCAACGTTGTTGCCATTGCTACAGGCATCGTGGTGTCACGCTCGTCG
TTTGGTATGGCTTCATTCAGCTCCGGTTCCCAACGATCAAGGCGAGTTACATGATCCCCCATGTTGTGCA
AAAAAGCGGTTAGCTCCTTCGGTCCTCCGATCGTTGTCAGAAGTAAGTTGGCCGCAGTGTTATCACTCAT
GGTTATGGCAGCACTGCATAATTCTCTTACTGTCATGCCATCCGTAAGATGCTTTTCTGTGACTGGTGAG
TACTCAACCAAGTCATTCTGAGAATAGTGTATGCGGCGACCGAGTTGCTCTTGCCCGGCGTCAATACGGG
ATAATACCGCGCCACATAGCAGAACTTTAAAAGTGCTCATCATTGGAAAACGTTCTTCGGGGCGAAAACT
CTCAAGGATCTTACCGCTGTTGAGATCCAGTTCGATGTAACCCACTCGTGCACCCAACTGATCTTCAGCA
TCTTTTACTTTCACCAGCGTTTCTGGGTGAGCAAAAACAGGAAGGCAAAATGCCGCAAAAAAGGGAATAA
GGGCGACACGGAAATGTTGAATACTCATACTCTTCCTTTTTCAATATTATTGAAGCATTTATCAGGGTTA
TTGTCTCATGAGCGGATACATATTTGAATGTATTTAGAAAAATAAACAAATAGGGGTTCCGCGCACATTT
CCCCGAAAAGTGCCACCTGACGTC
Features (pLannotate 1.2.2; 24 found; start..end, strand, type, name):
     28..80      -  misc_feature   bom (fragment): basis of mobility region from pBR322
    235..614     +  enhancer       CMV enhancer: human cytomegalovirus immediate early enhancer
    615..818     +  promoter       CMV promoter: human cytomegalovirus (CMV) immediate early promoter
    814..847     +  LTR            5' LTR (truncated) (fragment): truncated 5' long terminal repeat (LTR) from HIV-1
    863..881     +  promoter       T7 promoter: promoter for bacteriophage T7 RNA polymerase
    923..1639    +  CDS            mCerulean3: mCerulean3 is a basic (constitutively fluorescent) cyan fluorescent protein published in 2011, derived from Aequorea victoria. It is reported to be a somewhat slowly-maturing monomer with very low acid sensitivity.
   1649..1891    +  CDS            RAF1 (fragment): RAF1_HUMAN - Also known as RAF. Experimental evidence at protein level: Swiss-Prot protein existence level 1. Serine/threonine-protein kinase that acts as a regulatory link between the membrane-associated Ras GTPases and the MAPK/ERK cascade, and this critical regulatory link functions as a switch determining cell fate decisions including proliferation, differentiation, apoptosis, survival and oncogenic transformation. RAF1 activation initiates a mitogen-activated protein kinase (MAPK) cascade that comprises a sequential phosphorylation of the dual-specific MAPK kinases (MAP2K1/MEK1 and MAP2K2
   1919..1955    +  CDS            H-Ras (fragment): human small GTPase proto-oncoprotein
   1964..2674    +  CDS            YPet: yellow fluorescent protein optimized for FRET with CyPet (Nguyen and Daugherty, 2005)
   2684..2710    +  CDS            NES: nuclear export signal from the HIV Rev protein (Fischer et al., 1995)
   2751..2975    +  polyA_signal   bGH poly(A) signal: bovine growth hormone polyadenylation signal
   2979..3000    +  promoter       SV40 promoter (fragment): SV40 enhancer and early promoter
   3021..3449    +  rep_origin     f1 ori (sequence partly withheld): f1 bacteriophage origin of replication; arrow indicates direction of (+) strand synthesis
   3463..3792    +  promoter       SV40 promoter: SV40 enhancer and early promoter
   3859..4650    +  CDS            neo: KKA2_KLEPN - Also known as kan, nptII. Experimental evidence at protein level: Swiss-Prot protein existence level 1. Resistance to kanamycin, neomycin, paromomycin, ribostamycin, butirosin and gentamicin B. From Klebsiella pneumoniae.
   4674..4832    +  CDS            ble (fragment): BLE_KLEPN - Experimental evidence at protein level: Swiss-Prot protein existence level 1. Binding protein with a strong affinity to the bleomycin family of antibiotics. Binds to CL990; an antimitotic-antibiotic compound. From Klebsiella pneumoniae.
   4827..4948    +  polyA_signal   SV40 poly(A) signal: SV40 polyadenylation signal
   5021..5037    -  protein_bind   lac operator: The lac repressor binds to the lac operator to inhibit transcription in E. coli. This inhibition can be relieved by adding lactose or isopropyl-β-D-thiogalactopyranoside (IPTG). lac repressor encoded by lacI
   5045..5075    -  promoter       lac promoter: promoter for the E. coli lac operon
   5090..5111    -  protein_bind   CAP binding site: CAP binding activates transcription in the presence of cAMP. E. coli catabolite activator protein
   5124..5216    -  CDS            lacI (fragment): lac repressor; lacI; The lac repressor binds to the lac operator to inhibit transcription in E. coli. This inhibition can be relieved by adding lactose or isopropyl-β-D-thiogalactopyranoside (IPTG).
   5399..5987    -  rep_origin     ori: high-copy-number ColE1/pMB1/pBR322/pUC origin of replication
   6158..7018    -  CDS            AmpR: β-lactamase; bla; confers resistance to ampicillin, carbenicillin, and related antibiotics
   7019..7123    -  promoter       AmpR promoter: bla
