[The description below was written by a language model from this plasmid's Addgene catalogue record and pLannotate feature annotations shown in this document.]
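Description:
pcDNA3.1(+)-RasAR(R89L)-NES is a mammalian expression plasmid of about 7.15 kb built on the Invitrogen pcDNA3.1(+) backbone. It encodes a negative-control version of RasAR, a genetically encoded fluorescent biosensor for Ras activity in living cells. It is propagated in E. coli from a high-copy ColE1/pUC-type origin under ampicillin selection (AmpR with its bla promoter). It also carries an f1 origin and an SV40 promoter-driven neomycin phosphotransferase cassette with an SV40 poly(A) signal, which allows G418 selection of transfected mammalian cells. Several short annotated fragments (bom, HIV-1 LTR, ble, lacI and a partial SV40 promoter) appear to be backbone remnants or chance matches rather than functional parts.

The 1.8 kb insert sits between HindIII and XbaI, downstream of the CMV enhancer/promoter and a T7 promoter, and is terminated by the bGH polyadenylation signal. It is a single open reading frame with mCerulean3 at the N-terminus, followed by the Ras-binding domain of human RAF1 (residues 51–131). Next comes a short "pseudoligand" segment, which the feature table annotates as an H-Ras-derived fragment, then YPet and a C-terminal HIV Rev nuclear export signal. The cyan/yellow pair is a standard FRET donor–acceptor arrangement, so the sensor presumably reports Ras engagement as a change in energy transfer, although the record does not describe the mechanism. The Arg89-to-Leu substitution lies in the RBD and is a well-known mutation that disrupts Ras binding, which fits the stated use as an unresponsive control. The NES confines the protein to the cytosol. The plasmid therefore serves as a matched control for cytosol-targeted RasAR in live-cell imaging experiments.
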