Addgene plasmid #205568: pcDNA3.1(+)-RasAR(R89L)-NES
Purpose: RasAR negative-control mutant plasmid. Targeted to cytosol.
Depositing lab: Jin Zhang. Depositing organization: University of California, San Diego (UCSD). Publication: Fluorescent Biosensor for Measuring Ras Activity in Living Cells. Weeks R, Zhou X, Yuan TL, Zhang J. J Am Chem Soc. 2022 Sep 28;144(38):17432-17440. doi: 10.1021/jacs.2c05203. Epub 2022 Sep 19. PubMed 36122391.
Backbone
  Vector backbone: pcDNA3.1(+)
  Backbone manufacturer: Invitrogen
  Backbone size w/o insert (bp): 5363
  Total vector size (bp): 7151
  Vector type: Mammalian Expression
  Selectable markers: Neomycin (select with G418)
Growth in bacteria
  Bacterial resistance: Ampicillin, 100 μg/mL
  Growth temperature: 37°C
  Growth strain: DH5alpha
  Copy number: High Copy
Gene/Insert
  Gene/Insert name: RasAR(R89L)-NES (alt name: Cerulean3-RBD(Raf1 51-131, R89L)-pseudoligand-YPet-NES)
  Species: H. sapiens (human), Synthetic
  Insert size (bp): 1788
  Mutation: Arg 89 mutated to Leu in Raf1 RBD region.
  Entrez Gene: RAF1 (a.k.a. CMD1NN, CRAF, NS5, Raf-1, c-Raf)
  Promoter: CMV
  Tag / fusion protein: Nuclear export signal (NES) (C terminal on insert)
  Cloning method: Restriction Enzyme; 5′ cloning site HindIII (not destroyed); 3′ cloning site XbaI (not destroyed)
  Sequencing primers: 5′ CMV forward; 3′ BGH reverse
Terms and licenses: Academic/Nonprofit Terms; Industry Terms: Not Available to Industry
How to cite: pcDNA3.1(+)-RasAR(R89L)-NES was a gift from Jin Zhang (Addgene plasmid # 205568 ; http://n2t.net/addgene:205568 ; RRID:Addgene_205568)
